Addgene plasmid #129575: pcDNA3 AIF-mClover
Purpose: Expression of mClover fused AIF
Depositing lab: Stephen Tait. Publication: Mitochondrial inner membrane permeabilisation enables mtDNA release during apoptosis. Riley JS, Quarato G, Cloix C, Lopez J, O'Prey J, Pearson M, Chapman J, Sesaki H, Carlin LM, Passos JF, Wheeler AP, Oberst A, Ryan KM, Tait SW. EMBO J. 2018 Sep 3;37(17). pii: embj.201899238. doi: 10.15252/embj.201899238. Epub 2018 Jul 26. PubMed 30049712.
Backbone
  Vector backbone: pcDNA3
  Vector type: Mammalian Expression
Growth in bacteria
  Bacterial resistance: Ampicillin, 100 μg/mL
  Growth temperature: 37°C
  Growth strain: DH5alpha
  Copy number: High Copy
Gene/Insert
  Gene/Insert name: AIF
  Species: H. sapiens (human)
  Mutation: None
  Entrez Gene: AIFM1 (a.k.a. AIF, AUNX1, CMT2D, CMTX4, COWCK, COXPD6, DFNX5, NADMR, NAMSD, PDCD8, SEMDHL)
  Cloning method: Gibson Cloning
Terms and licenses: Academic/Nonprofit Terms; Industry Terms: Not Available to Industry
How to cite: pcDNA3 AIF-mClover was a gift from Stephen Tait (Addgene plasmid # 129575 ; http://n2t.net/addgene:129575 ; RRID:Addgene_129575)
