[The description below was written by a language model from this plasmid's Addgene catalogue record and pLannotate feature annotations shown in this document.]
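Description:
pcDNA3 AIF-mClover is a mammalian expression plasmid built on the pcDNA3 backbone that drives production of human apoptosis-inducing factor (AIF, gene AIFM1) fused at its C-terminus to a green/yellow fluorescent protein. The sequenced record is about 6.4 kb. In bacteria the plasmid replicates from a high-copy ColE1/pUC-type origin and is selected with ampicillin through the β-lactamase gene and its own promoter. An f1 origin is also present, which allows single-stranded DNA production. For mammalian cells, an SV40 early promoter drives a neomycin phosphotransferase gene followed by an SV40 polyadenylation signal, giving the option of G418 selection for stable lines.

The expression cassette consists of the CMV immediate early enhancer and promoter, the AIF–fluorescent protein open reading frame, and the bovine growth hormone polyadenylation signal. T7 and SP6 promoters flank the insert, as is usual for pcDNA3, and can serve for in vitro transcription or sequencing. The annotated AIFM1 match covers only about 270 nucleotides immediately upstream of the fluorescent protein, which is far shorter than a full-length AIF coding sequence. The construct therefore appears to carry an N-terminal portion of AIF, plausibly the region containing its mitochondrial targeting information, although the catalogue entry lists no mutation or truncation and does not state this. The fluorescent protein is annotated as mClover3. The stated purpose is simply expression of mClover-fused AIF, and the associated study concerns mitochondrial inner membrane permeabilisation and mtDNA release during apoptosis, which is consistent with use as a fluorescent mitochondrial marker for live-cell imaging.
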