Features (pLannotate 1.2.2; 22 found; start..end, strand, type, name):
      1..380     +  enhancer       CMV enhancer: human cytomegalovirus immediate early enhancer
    381..584     +  promoter       CMV promoter: human cytomegalovirus (CMV) immediate early promoter
    580..613     +  LTR            5' LTR (truncated) (fragment): truncated 5' long terminal repeat (LTR) from HIV-1
    629..647     +  promoter       T7 promoter: promoter for bacteriophage T7 RNA polymerase
    679..948     +  CDS            AIFM1 (fragment): AIFM1_HUMAN - Also known as AIF, PDCD8. Experimental evidence at protein level: Swiss-Prot protein existence level 1. [Isoform 5]: Pro-apoptotic isoform. From Homo sapiens (Human).
    964..1677    +  CDS            mClover3: mClover3 is a basic (constitutively fluorescent) green/yellow fluorescent protein published in 2016, derived from Aequorea victoria. It is reported to be a rapidly-maturing monomer with high acid sensitivity.
   1741..1759    -  promoter       SP6 promoter: promoter for bacteriophage SP6 RNA polymerase
   1785..2009    +  polyA_signal   bGH poly(A) signal: bovine growth hormone polyadenylation signal
   2013..2034    +  promoter       SV40 promoter (fragment): SV40 enhancer and early promoter
   2055..2483    +  rep_origin     f1 ori (sequence partly withheld): f1 bacteriophage origin of replication; arrow indicates direction of (+) strand synthesis
   2497..2826    +  promoter       SV40 promoter: SV40 enhancer and early promoter
   2893..3684    +  CDS            neo: KKA2_KLEPN - Also known as kan, nptII. Experimental evidence at protein level: Swiss-Prot protein existence level 1. Resistance to kanamycin, neomycin, paromomycin, ribostamycin, butirosin and gentamicin B. From Klebsiella pneumoniae.
   3708..3866    +  CDS            ble (fragment): BLE_KLEPN - Experimental evidence at protein level: Swiss-Prot protein existence level 1. Binding protein with a strong affinity to the bleomycin family of antibiotics. Binds to CL990; an antimitotic-antibiotic compound. From Klebsiella pneumoniae.
   3861..3982    +  polyA_signal   SV40 poly(A) signal: SV40 polyadenylation signal
   4055..4071    -  protein_bind   lac operator: The lac repressor binds to the lac operator to inhibit transcription in E. coli. This inhibition can be relieved by adding lactose or isopropyl-β-D-thiogalactopyranoside (IPTG). lac repressor encoded by lacI
   4079..4109    -  promoter       lac promoter: promoter for the E. coli lac operon
   4124..4145    -  protein_bind   CAP binding site: CAP binding activates transcription in the presence of cAMP. E. coli catabolite activator protein
   4158..4250    -  CDS            lacI (fragment): lac repressor; lacI; The lac repressor binds to the lac operator to inhibit transcription in E. coli. This inhibition can be relieved by adding lactose or isopropyl-β-D-thiogalactopyranoside (IPTG).
   4433..5021    -  rep_origin     ori: high-copy-number ColE1/pMB1/pBR322/pUC origin of replication
   5192..6052    -  CDS            AmpR: β-lactamase; bla; confers resistance to ampicillin, carbenicillin, and related antibiotics
   6053..6157    -  promoter       AmpR promoter: bla
   6216..6268    -  misc_feature   bom (fragment): basis of mobility region from pBR322
>Addgene plasmid #129575 | pcDNA3 AIF-mClover | addgene full sequence | sequence record 255001 | Addgene NGS Result
GACATTGATTATTGACTAGTTATTAATAGTAATCAATTACGGGGTCATTAGTTCATAGCCCATATATGGA
GTTCCGCGTTACATAACTTACGGTAAATGGCCCGCCTGGCTGACCGCCCAACGACCCCCGCCCATTGACG
TCAATAATGACGTATGTTCCCATAGTAACGCCAATAGGGACTTTCCATTGACGTCAATGGGTGGAGTATT
TACGGTAAACTGCCCACTTGGCAGTACATCAAGTGTATCATATGCCAAGTACGCCCCCTATTGACGTCAA
TGACGGTAAATGGCCCGCCTGGCATTATGCCCAGTACATGACCTTATGGGACTTTCCTACTTGGCAGTAC
ATCTACGTATTAGTCATCGCTATTACCATGGTGATGCGGTTTTGGCAGTACATCAATGGGCGTGGATAGC
GGTTTGACTCACGGGGATTTCCAAGTCTCCACCCCATTGACGTCAATGGGAGTTTGTTTTGGCACCAAAA
TCAACGGGACTTTCCAAAATGTCGTAACAACTCCGCCCCATTGACGCAAATGGGCGGTAGGCGTGTACGG
TGGGAGGTCTATATAAGCAGAGCTCTCTGGCTAACTAGAGAACCCACTGCTTACTGGCTTATCGAAATTA
ATACGACTCACTATAGGGAGACCCAAGCTTGGTACCGAGCTCGGATCCATGTTCCGGTGTGGAGGCCTGG
CGGCGGGTGCTTTGAAGCAGAAGCTGGTGCCCTTGGTGCGGACCGTGTGCGTCCGAAGCCCGAGGCAGAG
GAACCGGCTCCCAGGCAACTTGTTCCAGCGATGGCATGTTCCTCTAGAACTCCAGATGACAAGACAAATG
GCTAGCTCTGGTGCATCAGGGGGCAAAATCGATAATTCTGTGTTAGTCCTTATTGTGGGCTTATCAACAG
TAGGAGCTGGTGCCTATGCCTACAAGACTATGAAAGAGGGTGGTGGTGGTTCTGTGTCTAAGGGCGAGGA
GCTGTTCACCGGGGTGGTGCCCATCCTGGTCGAGCTGGACGGCGACGTAAACGGCCACAAGTTCAGCGTC
CGCGGCGAGGGCGAGGGCGATGCCACCAACGGCAAGCTGACCCTGAAGTTCATCTGCACCACCGGCAAGC
TGCCCGTGCCCTGGCCCACCCTCGTGACCACCTTCGGCTACGGCGTGGCCTGCTTCAGCCGCTACCCCGA
CCACATGAAGCAGCACGACTTCTTCAAGTCCGCCATGCCCGAAGGCTACGTCCAGGAGCGCACCATCTCT
TTCAAGGACGACGGTACCTACAAGACCCGCGCCGAGGTGAAGTTCGAGGGCGACACCCTGGTGAACCGCA
TCGAGCTGAAGGGCATCGACTTCAAGGAGGACGGCAACATCCTGGGGCACAAGCTGGAGTACAACTTCAA
CAGCCACTACGTCTATATCACGGCCGACAAGCAGAAGAACTGCATCAAGGCTAACTTCAAGATCCGCCAC
AACGTTGAGGACGGCAGCGTGCAGCTCGCCGACCACTACCAGCAGAACACCCCCATCGGCGACGGCCCCG
TGCTGCTGCCCGACAACCACTACCTGAGCCATCAGTCCAAGCTGAGCAAAGACCCCAACGAGAAGCGCGA
TCACATGGTCCTGCTGGAGTTCGTGACCGCCGCCGGGATTACACATGGCATGGACGAGCTGTACAAGTAA
GAATTCTGCAGATATCCATCACACTGGCGGCCGCTCGAGCATGCATCTAGAGGGCCCTATTCTATAGTGT
CACCTAAATGCTAGAGCTCGCTGATCAGCCTCGACTGTGCCTTCTAGTTGCCAGCCATCTGTTGTTTGCC
CCTCCCCCGTGCCTTCCTTGACCCTGGAAGGTGCCACTCCCACTGTCCTTTCCTAATAAAATGAGGAAAT
TGCATCGCATTGTCTGAGTAGGTGTCATTCTATTCTGGGGGGTGGGGTGGGGCAGGACAGCAAGGGGGAG
GATTGGGAAGACAATAGCAGGCATGCTGGGGATGCGGTGGGCTCTATGGCTTCTGAGGCGGAAAGAACCA
GCTGGGGCTCTAGGGGGTATCCCC
[124 nt withheld, positions 2055-2178]
C
[91 nt withheld, positions 2180-2270]
A
[49 nt withheld, positions 2272-2320]
CCTTTGACGTTGGAGTCCACGTTCTTT
[37 nt withheld, positions 2348-2384]
ACCCTATCTCGGTCTATTCTTTTGATTTATAAGGGATTTTGCCGATTTCGGCCTATTGGTTAAAAAATGA
GCTGATTTAACAAAAATTTAACGCGAATTAATTCTGTGGAATGTGTGTCAGTTAGGGTGTGGAAAGTCCC
CAGGCTCCCCAGCAGGCAGAAGTATGCAAAGCATGCATCTCAATTAGTCAGCAACCAGGTGTGGAAAGTC
CCCAGGCTCCCCAGCAGGCAGAAGTATGCAAAGCATGCATCTCAATTAGTCAGCAACCATAGTCCCGCCC
CTAACTCCGCCCATCCCGCCCCTAACTCCGCCCAGTTCCGCCCATTCTCCGCCCCATGGCTGACTAATTT
TTTTTATTTATGCAGAGGCCGAGGCCGCCTCTGCCTCTGAGCTATTCCAGAAGTAGTGAGGAGGCTTTTT
TGGAGGCCTAGGCTTTTGCAAAAAGCTCCCGGGAGCTTGTATATCCATTTTCGGATCTGATCAAGAGACA
GGATGAGGATCGTTTCGCATGATTGAACAAGATGGATTGCACGCAGGTTCTCCGGCCGCTTGGGTGGAGA
GGCTATTCGGCTATGACTGGGCACAACAGACAATCGGCTGCTCTGATGCCGCCGTGTTCCGGCTGTCAGC
GCAGGGGCGCCCGGTTCTTTTTGTCAAGACCGACCTGTCCGGTGCCCTGAATGAACTGCAGGACGAGGCA
GCGCGGCTATCGTGGCTGGCCACGACGGGCGTTCCTTGCGCAGCTGTGCTCGACGTTGTCACTGAAGCGG
GAAGGGACTGGCTGCTATTGGGCGAAGTGCCGGGGCAGGATCTCCTGTCATCTCACCTTGCTCCTGCCGA
GAAAGTATCCATCATGGCTGATGCAATGCGGCGGCTGCATACGCTTGATCCGGCTACCTGCCCATTCGAC
CACCAAGCGAAACATCGCATCGAGCGAGCACGTACTCGGATGGAAGCCGGTCTTGTCGATCAGGATGATC
TGGACGAAGAGCATCAGGGGCTCGCGCCAGCCGAACTGTTCGCCAGGCTCAAGGCGCGCATGCCCGACGG
CGAGGATCTCGTCGTGACCCATGGCGATGCCTGCTTGCCGAATATCATGGTGGAAAATGGCCGCTTTTCT
GGATTCATCGACTGTGGCCGGCTGGGTGTGGCGGACCGCTATCAGGACATAGCGTTGGCTACCCGTGATA
TTGCTGAAGAGCTTGGCGGCGAATGGGCTGACCGCTTCCTCGTGCTTTACGGTATCGCCGCTCCCGATTC
GCAGCGCATCGCCTTCTATCGCCTTCTTGACGAGTTCTTCTGAGCGGGACTCTGGGGTTCGAAATGACCG
ACCAAGCGACGCCCAACCTGCCATCACGAGATTTCGATTCCACCGCCGCCTTCTATGAAAGGTTGGGCTT
CGGAATCGTTTTCCGGGACGCCGGCTGGATGATCCTCCAGCGCGGGGATCTCATGCTGGAGTTCTTCGCC
CACCCCAACTTGTTTATTGCAGCTTATAATGGTTACAAATAAAGCAATAGCATCACAAATTTCACAAATA
AAGCATTTTTTTCACTGCATTCTAGTTGTGGTTTGTCCAAACTCATCAATGTATCTTATCATGTCTGTAT
ACCGTCGACCTCTAGCTAGAGCTTGGCGTAATCATGGTCATAGCTGTTTCCTGTGTGAAATTGTTATCCG
CTCACAATTCCACACAACATACGAGCCGGAAGCATAAAGTGTAAAGCCTGGGGTGCCTAATGAGTGAGCT
AACTCACATTAATTGCGTTGCGCTCACTGCCCGCTTTCCAGTCGGGAAACCTGTCGTGCCAGCTGCATTA
ATGAATCGGCCAACGCGCGGGGAGAGGCGGTTTGCGTATTGGGCGCTCTTCCGCTTCCTCGCTCACTGAC
TCGCTGCGCTCGGTCGTTCGGCTGCGGCGAGCGGTATCAGCTCACTCAAAGGCGGTAATACGGTTATCCA
CAGAATCAGGGGATAACGCAGGAAAGAACATGTGAGCAAAAGGCCAGCAAAAGGCCAGGAACCGTAAAAA
GGCCGCGTTGCTGGCGTTTTTCCATAGGCTCCGCCCCCCTGACGAGCATCACAAAAATCGACGCTCAAGT
CAGAGGTGGCGAAACCCGACAGGACTATAAAGATACCAGGCGTTTCCCCCTGGAAGCTCCCTCGTGCGCT
CTCCTGTTCCGACCCTGCCGCTTACCGGATACCTGTCCGCCTTTCTCCCTTCGGGAAGCGTGGCGCTTTC
TCATAGCTCACGCTGTAGGTATCTCAGTTCGGTGTAGGTCGTTCGCTCCAAGCTGGGCTGTGTGCACGAA
CCCCCCGTTCAGCCCGACCGCTGCGCCTTATCCGGTAACTATCGTCTTGAGTCCAACCCGGTAAGACACG
ACTTATCGCCACTGGCAGCAGCCACTGGTAACAGGATTAGCAGAGCGAGGTATGTAGGCGGTGCTACAGA
GTTCTTGAAGTGGTGGCCTAACTACGGCTACACTAGAAGAACAGTATTTGGTATCTGCGCTCTGCTGAAG
CCAGTTACCTTCGGAAAAAGAGTTGGTAGCTCTTGATCCGGCAAACAAACCACCGCTGGTAGCGGTGGTT
TTTTTGTTTGCAAGCAGCAGATTACGCGCAGAAAAAAAGGATCTCAAGAAGATCCTTTGATCTTTTCTAC
GGGGTCTGACGCTCAGTGGAACGAAAACTCACGTTAAGGGATTTTGGTCATGAGATTATCAAAAAGGATC
TTCACCTAGATCCTTTTAAATTAAAAATGAAGTTTTAAATCAATCTAAAGTATATATGAGTAAACTTGGT
CTGACAGTTACCAATGCTTAATCAGTGAGGCACCTATCTCAGCGATCTGTCTATTTCGTTCATCCATAGT
TGCCTGACTCCCCGTCGTGTAGATAACTACGATACGGGAGGGCTTACCATCTGGCCCCAGTGCTGCAATG
ATACCGCGAGACCCACGCTCACCGGCTCCAGATTTATCAGCAATAAACCAGCCAGCCGGAAGGGCCGAGC
GCAGAAGTGGTCCTGCAACTTTATCCGCCTCCATCCAGTCTATTAATTGTTGCCGGGAAGCTAGAGTAAG
TAGTTCGCCAGTTAATAGTTTGCGCAACGTTGTTGCCATTGCTACAGGCATCGTGGTGTCACGCTCGTCG
TTTGGTATGGCTTCATTCAGCTCCGGTTCCCAACGATCAAGGCGAGTTACATGATCCCCCATGTTGTGCA
AAAAAGCGGTTAGCTCCTTCGGTCCTCCGATCGTTGTCAGAAGTAAGTTGGCCGCAGTGTTATCACTCAT
GGTTATGGCAGCACTGCATAATTCTCTTACTGTCATGCCATCCGTAAGATGCTTTTCTGTGACTGGTGAG
TACTCAACCAAGTCATTCTGAGAATAGTGTATGCGGCGACCGAGTTGCTCTTGCCCGGCGTCAATACGGG
ATAATACCGCGCCACATAGCAGAACTTTAAAAGTGCTCATCATTGGAAAACGTTCTTCGGGGCGAAAACT
CTCAAGGATCTTACCGCTGTTGAGATCCAGTTCGATGTAACCCACTCGTGCACCCAACTGATCTTCAGCA
TCTTTTACTTTCACCAGCGTTTCTGGGTGAGCAAAAACAGGAAGGCAAAATGCCGCAAAAAAGGGAATAA
GGGCGACACGGAAATGTTGAATACTCATACTCTTCCTTTTTCAATATTATTGAAGCATTTATCAGGGTTA
TTGTCTCATGAGCGGATACATATTTGAATGTATTTAGAAAAATAAACAAATAGGGGTTCCGCGCACATTT
CCCCGAAAAGTGCCACCTGACGTCGACGGATCGGGAGATCTCCCGATCCCCTATGGTGCACTCTCAGTAC
AATCTGCTCTGATGCCGCATAGTTAAGCCAGTATCTGCTCCCTGCTTGTGTGTTGGAGGTCGCTGAGTAG
TGCGCGAGCAAAATTTAAGCTACAACAAGGCAAGGCTTGACCGACAATTGCATGAAGAATCTGCTTAGGG
TTAGGCGTTTTGCGCTGCTTCGCGATGTACGGGCCAGATATACGCGTT
